Addgene plasmid #13015: pcDNA3-TLR2-CFP
Depositing lab: Doug Golenbock. Depositing organization: University of Massachusetts, Worcester.
Backbone
  Vector backbone: pcDNA3-CFP
  Backbone size w/o insert (bp): 6100
  Vector type: Mammalian Expression
  Selectable markers: Neomycin (select with G418)
Growth in bacteria
  Bacterial resistance: Ampicillin, 100 μg/mL
  Growth temperature: 37°C
  Growth strain: DH5alpha
  Copy number: High Copy
Gene/Insert
  Gene/Insert name: Toll-Like Receptor 2 (alt names: TLR2; TIL4; CD282)
  Species: H. sapiens (human)
  Insert size (bp): 2352
  GenBank ID: BC033756
  Entrez Gene: TLR2 (a.k.a. CD282, TIL4)
  Tag / fusion protein: CFP (C terminal on backbone)
  Cloning method: Restriction Enzyme; 5′ cloning site BamHI (not destroyed); 3′ cloning site XhoI (not destroyed)
  Sequencing primers: 5′ T7; 3′ GTCTTGTAGTTGCCGTCGTC
Terms and licenses: Academic/Nonprofit Terms; Industry Terms: Not Available to Industry
Depositor comments: The primer for sequencing out the 5' end of the GFP based constructs (GFP/EGFP, CFP, YFP) is 5'- GTCTTGTAGTTGCCGTCGTC -3'
How to cite: pcDNA3-TLR2-CFP was a gift from Doug Golenbock (Addgene plasmid # 13015 ; http://n2t.net/addgene:13015 ; RRID:Addgene_13015)
