[The description below was written by a language model from this plasmid's Addgene catalogue record and pLannotate feature annotations shown in this document.]
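Description:
pcDNA3-TLR2-CFP is a mammalian expression plasmid built on a pcDNA3-CFP backbone that encodes human Toll-like receptor 2 (TLR2, also called CD282 or TIL4) fused at its C terminus to cyan fluorescent protein. The roughly 2.35 kb TLR2 open reading frame was inserted between BamHI and XhoI sites, both retained, so that it reads directly into the backbone-encoded, mammalian codon-optimized CFP across a very short linker. Transcription is driven by the human cytomegalovirus immediate early enhancer and promoter and terminated by the bovine growth hormone polyadenylation signal. T7 and SP6 phage promoters flank the fusion cassette and can serve for in vitro transcription or as sequencing primer sites. A separate SV40 early promoter drives the neomycin phosphotransferase gene with an SV40 poly(A) signal, allowing G418 selection of stably transfected mammalian cells. In E. coli the plasmid is maintained at high copy by a ColE1/pUC-type origin and selected with ampicillin through the β-lactamase gene; an f1 origin is also present for single-stranded DNA production.

The short hits to an HIV-1 LTR, ble, lacI and bom are small fragments typical of automated annotation of this backbone rather than functional elements. Two sequence records are annotated, one of 8,381 nt and one of 8,454 nt; they share the same feature order and differ mainly in the extent of the SV40 promoter region upstream of neo. TLR2 is an innate immune receptor that cooperates with TLR1 or TLR6 to detect bacterial lipoproteins and signals via MyD88 to NF-κB. The record does not state an intended application, but a fluorescent fusion of this kind suits imaging receptor localization and trafficking in transfected cells.
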