Features (pLannotate 1.2.2; 22 found; start..end, strand, type, name):
     16..68      -  misc_feature   bom (fragment): basis of mobility region from pBR322
    223..602     +  enhancer       CMV enhancer: human cytomegalovirus immediate early enhancer
    603..806     +  promoter       CMV promoter: human cytomegalovirus (CMV) immediate early promoter
    802..835     +  LTR            5' LTR (truncated) (fragment): truncated 5' long terminal repeat (LTR) from HIV-1
    851..869     +  promoter       T7 promoter: promoter for bacteriophage T7 RNA polymerase
    901..3252    +  CDS            TLR2: TLR2_HUMAN - Also known as TIL4. Experimental evidence at protein level: Swiss-Prot protein existence level 1. Cooperates with LY96 to mediate the innate immune response to bacterial lipoproteins and other microbial cell wall components. Cooperates with TLR1 or TLR6 to mediate the innate immune response to bacterial lipoproteins or lipopeptides (PubMed:21078852, PubMed:17889651). Acts via MYD88 and TRAF6, leading to NF-kappa-B activation, cytokine secretion and the inflammatory response. May also activate immune cells and promote apoptosis in response to the lipid moiety of lipoproteins (PubMe
   3259..3978    +  CDS            CFP: cyan variant of GFP mammalian codon-optimized
   3994..4012    -  promoter       SP6 promoter: promoter for bacteriophage SP6 RNA polymerase
   4038..4262    +  polyA_signal   bGH poly(A) signal: bovine growth hormone polyadenylation signal
   4266..4287    +  promoter       SV40 promoter (fragment): SV40 enhancer and early promoter
   4308..4736    +  rep_origin     f1 ori (sequence partly withheld): f1 bacteriophage origin of replication; arrow indicates direction of (+) strand synthesis
   4789..4999    +  promoter       SV40 promoter: SV40 early promoter
   5074..5865    +  CDS            neo: KKA2_KLEPN - Also known as kan, nptII. Experimental evidence at protein level: Swiss-Prot protein existence level 1. Resistance to kanamycin, neomycin, paromomycin, ribostamycin, butirosin and gentamicin B. From Klebsiella pneumoniae.
   5889..6047    +  CDS            ble (fragment): BLE_KLEPN - Experimental evidence at protein level: Swiss-Prot protein existence level 1. Binding protein with a strong affinity to the bleomycin family of antibiotics. Binds to CL990; an antimitotic-antibiotic compound. From Klebsiella pneumoniae.
   6042..6163    +  polyA_signal   SV40 poly(A) signal: SV40 polyadenylation signal
   6236..6252    -  protein_bind   lac operator: The lac repressor binds to the lac operator to inhibit transcription in E. coli. This inhibition can be relieved by adding lactose or isopropyl-β-D-thiogalactopyranoside (IPTG). lac repressor encoded by lacI
   6260..6290    -  promoter       lac promoter: promoter for the E. coli lac operon
   6305..6326    -  protein_bind   CAP binding site: CAP binding activates transcription in the presence of cAMP. E. coli catabolite activator protein
   6339..6431    -  CDS            lacI (fragment): lac repressor; lacI; The lac repressor binds to the lac operator to inhibit transcription in E. coli. This inhibition can be relieved by adding lactose or isopropyl-β-D-thiogalactopyranoside (IPTG).
   6614..7202    -  rep_origin     ori: high-copy-number ColE1/pMB1/pBR322/pUC origin of replication
   7373..8233    -  CDS            AmpR: β-lactamase; bla; confers resistance to ampicillin, carbenicillin, and related antibiotics
   8234..8338    -  promoter       AmpR promoter: bla
>Addgene plasmid #13015 | pcDNA3-TLR2-CFP | addgene full sequence | sequence record 471621 | Addgene NGS Result
GATCTCCCGATCCCCTATGGTGCACTCTCAGTACAATCTGCTCTGATGCCGCATAGTTAAGCCAGTATCT
GCTCCCTGCTTGTGTGTTGGAGGTCGCTGAGTAGTGCGCGAGCAAAATTTAAGCTACAACAAGGCAAGGC
TTGACCGACAATTGCATGAAGAATCTGCTTAGGGTTAGGCGTTTTGCGCTGCTTCGCGATGTACGGGCCA
GATATACGCGTTGACATTGATTATTGACTAGTTATTAATAGTAATCAATTACGGGGTCATTAGTTCATAG
CCCATATATGGAGTTCCGCGTTACATAACTTACGGTAAATGGCCCGCCTGGCTGACCGCCCAACGACCCC
CGCCCATTGACGTCAATAATGACGTATGTTCCCATAGTAACGCCAATAGGGACTTTCCATTGACGTCAAT
GGGTGGAGTATTTACGGTAAACTGCCCACTTGGCAGTACATCAAGTGTATCATATGCCAAGTACGCCCCC
TATTGACGTCAATGACGGTAAATGGCCCGCCTGGCATTATGCCCAGTACATGACCTTATGGGACTTTCCT
ACTTGGCAGTACATCTACGTATTAGTCATCGCTATTACCATGGTGATGCGGTTTTGGCAGTACATCAATG
GGCGTGGATAGCGGTTTGACTCACGGGGATTTCCAAGTCTCCACCCCATTGACGTCAATGGGAGTTTGTT
TTGGCACCAAAATCAACGGGACTTTCCAAAATGTCGTAACAACTCCGCCCCATTGACGCAAATGGGCGGT
AGGCGTGTACGGTGGGAGGTCTATATAAGCAGAGCTCTCTGGCTAACTAGAGAACCCACTGCTTACTGGC
TTATCGAAATTAATACGACTCACTATAGGGAGACCCAAGCTTGGTACCGAGCTCGGATCCATGCCACATA
CTTTGTGGATGGTGTGGGTCTTGGGGGTCATCATCAGCCTCTCCAAGGAAGAATCCTCCAATCAGGCTTC
TCTGTCTTGTGACCGCAATGGTATCTGCAAGGGCAGCTCAGGATCTTTAAACTCCATTCCCTCAGGGCTC
ACAGAAGCTGTAAAAAGCCTTGACCTGTCCAACAACAGGATCACCTACATTAGCAACAGTGACCTACAGA
GGTGTGTGAACCTCCAGGCTCTGGTGCTGACATCCAATGGAATTAACACAATAGAGGAAGATTCTTTTTC
TTCCCTGGGCAGTCTTGAACATTTAGACTTATCCTATAATTACTTATCTAATTTATCGTCTTCCTGGTTC
AAGCCCCTTTCTTCTTTAACATTCTTAAACTTACTGGGAAATCCTTACAAAACCCTAGGGGAAACATCTC
TTTTTTCTCATCTCACAAAATTGCAAATCCTGAGAGTGGGAAATATGGACACCTTCACTAAGATTCAAAG
AAAAGATTTTGCTGGACTTACCTTCCTTGAGGAACTTGAGATTGATGCTTCAGATCTACAGAGCTATGAG
CCAAAAAGTTTGAAGTCAATTCAGAACGTAAGTCATCTGATCCTTCATATGAAGCAGCATATTTTACTGC
TGGAGATTTTTGTAGATGTTACAAGTTCCGTGGAATGTTTGGAACTGCGAGATACTGATTTGGACACTTT
CCATTTTTCAGAACTATCCACTGGTGAAACAAATTCATTGATTAAAAAGTTTACATTTAGAAATGTGAAA
ATCACCGATGAAAGTTTGTTTCAGGTTATGAAACTTTTGAATCAGATTTCTGGATTGTTAGAATTAGAGT
TTGATGACTGTACCCTTAATGGAGTTGGTAATTTTAGAGCATCTGATAATGACAGAGTTATAGATCCAGG
TAAAGTGGAAACGTTAACAATCCGGAGGCTGCATATTCCAAGGTTTTACTTATTTTATGATCTGAGCACT
TTATATTCACTTACAGAAAGAGTTAAAAGAATCACAGTAGAAAACAGTAAAGTTTTTCTGGTTCCTTGTT
TACTTTCACAACATTTAAAATCATTAGAATACTTGGATCTCAGTGAAAATTTGATGGTTGAAGAATACTT
GAAAAATTCAGCCTGTGAGGATGCCTGGCCCTCTCTACAAACTTTAATTTTAAGGCAAAATCATTTGGCA
TCATTGGAAAAAACCGGAGAGACTTTGCTCACTCTGAAAAACTTGACTAACATTGATATCAGTAAGAATA
GTTTTCATTCTATGCCTGAAACTTGTCAGTGGCCAGAAAAGATGAAATATTTGAACTTATCCAGCACACG
AATACACAGTGTAACAGGCTGCATTCCCAAGACACTGGAAATTTTAGATGTTAGCAACAACAATCTCAAT
TTATTTTCTTTGAATTTGCCGCAACTCAAAGAACTTTATATTTCCAGAAATAAGTTGATGACTCTACCAG
ATGCCTCCCTCTTACCCATGTTACTAGTATTGAAAATCAGTAGGAATGCAATAACTACGTTTTCTAAGGA
GCAACTTGACTCATTTCACACACTGAAGACTTTGGAAGCTGGTGGCAATAACTTCATTTGCTCCTGTGAA
TTCCTCTCCTTCACTCAGGAGCAGCAAGCACTGGCCAAAGTCTTGATTGATTGGCCAGCAAATTACCTGT
GTGACTCTCCATCCCATGTGCGTGGCCAGCAGGTTCAGGATGTCCGCCTCTCGGTGTCGGAATGTCACAG
GACAGCACTGGTGTCTGGCATGTGCTGTGCTCTGTTCCTGCTGATCCTGCTCACGGGGGTCCTGTGCCAC
CGTTTCCATGGCCTGTGGTATATGAAAATGATGTGGGCCTGGCTCCAGGCCAAAAGGAAGCCCAGGAAAG
CTCCCAGCAGGAACATCTGCTATGATGCATTTGTTTCTTACAGTGAGCGGGATGCCTACTGGGTGGAGAA
CCTTATGGTCCAGGAGCTGGAGAACTTCAATCCCCCCTTCAAGTTGTGTCTTCATAAGCGGGACTTCATT
CCTGGCAAGTGGATCATTGACAATATCATTGACTCCATTGAAAAGAGCCACAAAACTGTCTTTGTGCTTT
CTGAAAACTTTGTGAAGAGTGAGTGGTGCAAGTATGAACTGGACTTCTCCCATTTCCGTCTTTTTGATGA
GAACAATGATGCTGCCATTCTCATTCTTCTGGAGCCCATTGAGAAAAAAGCCATTCCCCAGCGCTTCTGC
AAGCTGCGGAAGATAATGAACACCAAGACCTACCTGGAGTGGCCCATGGACGAGGCTCAGCGGGAAGGAT
TTTGGGTAAATCTGAGAGCTGCGATAAAGTCCCTCGAGATGGTGAGCAAGGGCGAGGAGCTGTTCACCGG
GGTGGTGCCCATCCTGGTCGAGCTGGACGGCGACGTAAACGGCCACAGGTTCAGCGTGTCCGGCGAGGGC
GAGGGCGATGCCACCTACGGCAAGCTGACCCTGAAGTTCATCTGCACCACCGGCAAGCTGCCCGTGCCCT
GGCCCACCCTCGTGACCACCCTGACCTGGGGCGTGCAGTGCTTCAGCCGCTACCCCGACCACATGAAGCA
GCACGACTTCTTCAAGTCCGCCATGCCCGAAGGCTACGTCCAGGAGCGTACCATCTTCTTCAAGGACGAC
GGCAACTACAAGACCCGCGCCGAGGTGAAGTTCGAGGGCGACACCCTGGTGAACCGCATCGAGCTGAAGG
GCATCGACTTCAAGGAGGACGGCAACATCCTGGGGCACAAGCTGGAGTACAACTACATCAGCCACAACGT
CTATATCACCGCCGACAAGCAGAAGAACGGCATCAAGGCCCACTTCAAGATCCGCCACAACATCGAGGAC
GGCAGCGTGCAGCTCGCCGACCACTACCAGCAGAACACCCCCATCGGCGACGGCCCCGTGCTGCTGCCCG
ACAACCACTACCTGAGCACCCAGTCCGCCCTGAGCAAAGACCCCAACGAGAAGCGCGATCACATGGTCCT
GCTGGAGTTCGTGACCGCCGCCGGGATCACTCTCGGCATGGACGAGCTGTACAAGTAATCTAGAGGGCCC
TATTCTATAGTGTCACCTAAATGCTAGAGCTCGCTGATCAGCCTCGACTGTGCCTTCTAGTTGCCAGCCA
TCTGTTGTTTGCCCCTCCCCCGTGCCTTCCTTGACCCTGGAAGGTGCCACTCCCACTGTCCTTTCCTAAT
AAAATGAGGAAATTGCATCGCATTGTCTGAGTAGGTGTCATTCTATTCTGGGGGGTGGGGTGGGGCAGGA
CAGCAAGGGGGAGGATTGGGAAGACAATAGCAGGCATGCTGGGGATGCGGTGGGCTCTATGGCTTCTGAG
GCGGAAAGAACCAGCTGGGGCTCTAGGGGGTATCCCC
[124 nt withheld, positions 4308-4431]
C
[91 nt withheld, positions 4433-4523]
A
[49 nt withheld, positions 4525-4573]
CCTTTGACGTTGGAGTCCACGTTCTTT
[37 nt withheld, positions 4601-4637]
ACCCTATCTCGGTCTATTCTTTTGATTTATAAGGGATTTTGCCGATTTCGGCCTATTGGTTAAAAAATGA
GCTGATTTAACAAAAATTTAACGCGAATTAATTCTGTGGAATGTGTGTCAGTTAGGGTGTGGAAAGTCCC
CAGGCTCCCCAGCAGGCAGAAGTATGCAAAGCATGCATCTCAATTAGTCAGCAACCATAGTCCCGCCCCT
AACTCCGCCCATCCCGCCCCTAACTCCGCCCAGTTCCGCCCATTCTCCGCCCCATGGCTGACTAATTTTT
TTTATTTATGCAGAGGCCGAGGCCGCCTCTGCCTCTGAGCTATTCCAGAAGTAGTGAGGAGGCTTTTTTG
GAGGCCTAGGCTTTTGCAAAAAGCTCCCGGGAGCTTGTATATCCATTTTCGGATCTGATCAAGAGACAGG
ATGAGGATCGTTTCGCATGATTGAACAAGATGGATTGCACGCAGGTTCTCCGGCCGCTTGGGTGGAGAGG
CTATTCGGCTATGACTGGGCACAACAGACAATCGGCTGCTCTGATGCCGCCGTGTTCCGGCTGTCAGCGC
AGGGGCGCCCGGTTCTTTTTGTCAAGACCGACCTGTCCGGTGCCCTGAATGAACTGCAGGACGAGGCAGC
GCGGCTATCGTGGCTGGCCACGACGGGCGTTCCTTGCGCAGCTGTGCTCGACGTTGTCACTGAAGCGGGA
AGGGACTGGCTGCTATTGGGCGAAGTGCCGGGGCAGGATCTCCTGTCATCTCACCTTGCTCCTGCCGAGA
AAGTATCCATCATGGCTGATGCAATGCGGCGGCTGCATACGCTTGATCCGGCTACCTGCCCATTCGACCA
CCAAGCGAAACATCGCATCGAGCGAGCACGTACTCGGATGGAAGCCGGTCTTGTCGATCAGGATGATCTG
GACGAAGAGCATCAGGGGCTCGCGCCAGCCGAACTGTTCGCCAGGCTCAAGGCGCGCATGCCCGACGGCG
AGGATCTCGTCGTGACCCATGGCGATGCCTGCTTGCCGAATATCATGGTGGAAAATGGCCGCTTTTCTGG
ATTCATCGACTGTGGCCGGCTGGGTGTGGCGGACCGCTATCAGGACATAGCGTTGGCTACCCGTGATATT
GCTGAAGAGCTTGGCGGCGAATGGGCTGACCGCTTCCTCGTGCTTTACGGTATCGCCGCTCCCGATTCGC
AGCGCATCGCCTTCTATCGCCTTCTTGACGAGTTCTTCTGAGCGGGACTCTGGGGTTCGAAATGACCGAC
CAAGCGACGCCCAACCTGCCATCACGAGATTTCGATTCCACCGCCGCCTTCTATGAAAGGTTGGGCTTCG
GAATCGTTTTCCGGGACGCCGGCTGGATGATCCTCCAGCGCGGGGATCTCATGCTGGAGTTCTTCGCCCA
CCCCAACTTGTTTATTGCAGCTTATAATGGTTACAAATAAAGCAATAGCATCACAAATTTCACAAATAAA
GCATTTTTTTCACTGCATTCTAGTTGTGGTTTGTCCAAACTCATCAATGTATCTTATCATGTCTGTATAC
CGTCGACCTCTAGCTAGAGCTTGGCGTAATCATGGTCATAGCTGTTTCCTGTGTGAAATTGTTATCCGCT
CACAATTCCACACAACATACGAGCCGGAAGCATAAAGTGTAAAGCCTGGGGTGCCTAATGAGTGAGCTAA
CTCACATTAATTGCGTTGCGCTCACTGCCCGCTTTCCAGTCGGGAAACCTGTCGTGCCAGCTGCATTAAT
GAATCGGCCAACGCGCGGGGAGAGGCGGTTTGCGTATTGGGCGCTCTTCCGCTTCCTCGCTCACTGACTC
GCTGCGCTCGGTCGTTCGGCTGCGGCGAGCGGTATCAGCTCACTCAAAGGCGGTAATACGGTTATCCACA
GAATCAGGGGATAACGCAGGAAAGAACATGTGAGCAAAAGGCCAGCAAAAGGCCAGGAACCGTAAAAAGG
CCGCGTTGCTGGCGTTTTTCCATAGGCTCCGCCCCCCTGACGAGCATCACAAAAATCGACGCTCAAGTCA
GAGGTGGCGAAACCCGACAGGACTATAAAGATACCAGGCGTTTCCCCCTGGAAGCTCCCTCGTGCGCTCT
CCTGTTCCGACCCTGCCGCTTACCGGATACCTGTCCGCCTTTCTCCCTTCGGGAAGCGTGGCGCTTTCTC
ATAGCTCACGCTGTAGGTATCTCAGTTCGGTGTAGGTCGTTCGCTCCAAGCTGGGCTGTGTGCACGAACC
CCCCGTTCAGCCCGACCGCTGCGCCTTATCCGGTAACTATCGTCTTGAGTCCAACCCGGTAAGACACGAC
TTATCGCCACTGGCAGCAGCCACTGGTAACAGGATTAGCAGAGCGAGGTATGTAGGCGGTGCTACAGAGT
TCTTGAAGTGGTGGCCTAACTACGGCTACACTAGAAGAACAGTATTTGGTATCTGCGCTCTGCTGAAGCC
AGTTACCTTCGGAAAAAGAGTTGGTAGCTCTTGATCCGGCAAACAAACCACCGCTGGTAGCGGTGGTTTT
TTTGTTTGCAAGCAGCAGATTACGCGCAGAAAAAAAGGATCTCAAGAAGATCCTTTGATCTTTTCTACGG
GGTCTGACGCTCAGTGGAACGAAAACTCACGTTAAGGGATTTTGGTCATGAGATTATCAAAAAGGATCTT
CACCTAGATCCTTTTAAATTAAAAATGAAGTTTTAAATCAATCTAAAGTATATATGAGTAAACTTGGTCT
GACAGTTACCAATGCTTAATCAGTGAGGCACCTATCTCAGCGATCTGTCTATTTCGTTCATCCATAGTTG
CCTGACTCCCCGTCGTGTAGATAACTACGATACGGGAGGGCTTACCATCTGGCCCCAGTGCTGCAATGAT
ACCGCGAGACCCACGCTCACCGGCTCCAGATTTATCAGCAATAAACCAGCCAGCCGGAAGGGCCGAGCGC
AGAAGTGGTCCTGCAACTTTATCCGCCTCCATCCAGTCTATTAATTGTTGCCGGGAAGCTAGAGTAAGTA
GTTCGCCAGTTAATAGTTTGCGCAACGTTGTTGCCATTGCTACAGGCATCGTGGTGTCACGCTCGTCGTT
TGGTATGGCTTCATTCAGCTCCGGTTCCCAACGATCAAGGCGAGTTACATGATCCCCCATGTTGTGCAAA
AAAGCGGTTAGCTCCTTCGGTCCTCCGATCGTTGTCAGAAGTAAGTTGGCCGCAGTGTTATCACTCATGG
TTATGGCAGCACTGCATAATTCTCTTACTGTCATGCCATCCGTAAGATGCTTTTCTGTGACTGGTGAGTA
CTCAACCAAGTCATTCTGAGAATAGTGTATGCGGCGACCGAGTTGCTCTTGCCCGGCGTCAATACGGGAT
AATACCGCGCCACATAGCAGAACTTTAAAAGTGCTCATCATTGGAAAACGTTCTTCGGGGCGAAAACTCT
CAAGGATCTTACCGCTGTTGAGATCCAGTTCGATGTAACCCACTCGTGCACCCAACTGATCTTCAGCATC
TTTTACTTTCACCAGCGTTTCTGGGTGAGCAAAAACAGGAAGGCAAAATGCCGCAAAAAAGGGAATAAGG
GCGACACGGAAATGTTGAATACTCATACTCTTCCTTTTTCAATATTATTGAAGCATTTATCAGGGTTATT
GTCTCATGAGCGGATACATATTTGAATGTATTTAGAAAAATAAACAAATAGGGGTTCCGCGCACATTTCC
CCGAAAAGTGCCACCTGACGTCGACGGATCGGGA
