Features (pLannotate 1.2.2; 22 found; start..end, strand, type, name):
     36..80      -  misc_feature   bom (fragment): basis of mobility region from pBR322
    235..614     +  enhancer       CMV enhancer: human cytomegalovirus immediate early enhancer
    615..818     +  promoter       CMV promoter: human cytomegalovirus (CMV) immediate early promoter
    814..847     +  LTR            5' LTR (truncated) (fragment): truncated 5' long terminal repeat (LTR) from HIV-1
    863..881     +  promoter       T7 promoter: promoter for bacteriophage T7 RNA polymerase
    913..3264    +  CDS            TLR2: TLR2_HUMAN - Also known as TIL4. Experimental evidence at protein level: Swiss-Prot protein existence level 1. Cooperates with LY96 to mediate the innate immune response to bacterial lipoproteins and other microbial cell wall components. Cooperates with TLR1 or TLR6 to mediate the innate immune response to bacterial lipoproteins or lipopeptides (PubMed:21078852, PubMed:17889651). Acts via MYD88 and TRAF6, leading to NF-kappa-B activation, cytokine secretion and the inflammatory response. May also activate immune cells and promote apoptosis in response to the lipid moiety of lipoproteins (PubMe
   3271..3990    +  CDS            CFP: cyan variant of GFP mammalian codon-optimized
   4006..4024    -  promoter       SP6 promoter: promoter for bacteriophage SP6 RNA polymerase
   4050..4274    +  polyA_signal   bGH poly(A) signal: bovine growth hormone polyadenylation signal
   4278..4299    +  promoter       SV40 promoter (fragment): SV40 enhancer and early promoter
   4320..4748    +  rep_origin     f1 ori (sequence partly withheld): f1 bacteriophage origin of replication; arrow indicates direction of (+) strand synthesis
   4762..5092    +  promoter       SV40 promoter: SV40 enhancer and early promoter
   5159..5950    +  CDS            neo: KKA2_KLEPN - Also known as kan, nptII. Experimental evidence at protein level: Swiss-Prot protein existence level 1. Resistance to kanamycin, neomycin, paromomycin, ribostamycin, butirosin and gentamicin B. From Klebsiella pneumoniae.
   5974..6132    +  CDS            ble (fragment): BLE_KLEPN - Experimental evidence at protein level: Swiss-Prot protein existence level 1. Binding protein with a strong affinity to the bleomycin family of antibiotics. Binds to CL990; an antimitotic-antibiotic compound. From Klebsiella pneumoniae.
   6127..6248    +  polyA_signal   SV40 poly(A) signal: SV40 polyadenylation signal
   6321..6337    -  protein_bind   lac operator: The lac repressor binds to the lac operator to inhibit transcription in E. coli. This inhibition can be relieved by adding lactose or isopropyl-β-D-thiogalactopyranoside (IPTG). lac repressor encoded by lacI
   6345..6375    -  promoter       lac promoter: promoter for the E. coli lac operon
   6390..6411    -  protein_bind   CAP binding site: CAP binding activates transcription in the presence of cAMP. E. coli catabolite activator protein
   6424..6516    -  CDS            lacI (fragment): lac repressor; lacI; The lac repressor binds to the lac operator to inhibit transcription in E. coli. This inhibition can be relieved by adding lactose or isopropyl-β-D-thiogalactopyranoside (IPTG).
   6699..7287    -  rep_origin     ori: high-copy-number ColE1/pMB1/pBR322/pUC origin of replication
   7458..8318    -  CDS            AmpR: β-lactamase; bla; confers resistance to ampicillin, carbenicillin, and related antibiotics
   8319..8423    -  promoter       AmpR promoter: bla
>Addgene plasmid #13015 | pcDNA3-TLR2-CFP | analyzer sequence | sequence record 7415
GACGGATCGGGAGATCTCCCGATCCCCTATGGTCGACTCTCAGTACAATCTGCTCTGATGCCGCATAGTT
AAGCCAGTATCTGCTCCCTGCTTGTGTGTTGGAGGTCGCTGAGTAGTGCGCGAGCAAAATTTAAGCTACA
ACAAGGCAAGGCTTGACCGACAATTGCATGAAGAATCTGCTTAGGGTTAGGCGTTTTGCGCTGCTTCGCG
ATGTACGGGCCAGATATACGCGTTGACATTGATTATTGACTAGTTATTAATAGTAATCAATTACGGGGTC
ATTAGTTCATAGCCCATATATGGAGTTCCGCGTTACATAACTTACGGTAAATGGCCCGCCTGGCTGACCG
CCCAACGACCCCCGCCCATTGACGTCAATAATGACGTATGTTCCCATAGTAACGCCAATAGGGACTTTCC
ATTGACGTCAATGGGTGGACTATTTACGGTAAACTGCCCACTTGGCAGTACATCAAGTGTATCATATGCC
AAGTACGCCCCCTATTGACGTCAATGACGGTAAATGGCCCGCCTGGCATTATGCCCAGTACATGACCTTA
TGGGACTTTCCTACTTGGCAGTACATCTACGTATTAGTCATCGCTATTACCATGGTGATGCGGTTTTGGC
AGTACATCAATGGGCGTGGATAGCGGTTTGACTCACGGGGATTTCCAAGTCTCCACCCCATTGACGTCAA
TGGGAGTTTGTTTTGGCACCAAAATCAACGGGACTTTCCAAAATGTCGTAACAACTCCGCCCCATTGACG
CAAATGGGCGGTAGGCGTGTACGGTGGGAGGTCTATATAAGCAGAGCTCTCTGGCTAACTAGAGAACCCA
CTGCTTACTGGCTTATCGAAATTAATACGACTCACTATAGGGAGACCCAAGCTTGGTACCGAGCTCGGAT
CCATGCCACATACTTTGTGGATGGTGTGGGTCTTGGGGGTCATCATCAGCCTCTCCAAGGAAGAATCCTC
CAATCAGGCTTCTCTGTCTTGTGACCGCAATGGTATCTGCAAGGGCAGCTCAGGATCTTTAAACTCCATT
CCCTCAGGGCTCACAGAAGCTGTAAAAAGCCTTGACCTGTCCAACAACAGGATCACCTACATTAGCAACA
GTGACCTACAGAGGTGTGTGAACCTCCAGGCTCTGGTGCTGACATCCAATGGAATTAACACAATAGAGGA
AGATTCTTTTTCTTCCCTGGGCAGTCTTGAACATTTAGACTTATCCTATAATTACTTATCTAATTTATCG
TCTTCCTGGTTCAAGCCCCTTTCTTCTTTAACATTCTTAAACTTACTGGGAAATCCTTACAAAACCCTAG
GGGAAACATCTCTTTTTTCTCATCTCACAAAATTGCAAATCCTGAGAGTGGGAAATATGGACACCTTCAC
TAAGATTCAAAGAAAAGATTTTGCTGGACTTACCTTCCTTGAGGAACTTGAGATTGATGCTTCAGATCTA
CAGAGCTATGAGCCAAAAAGTTTGAAGTCAATTCAGAACGTAAGTCATCTGATCCTTCATATGAAGCAGC
ATATTTTACTGCTGGAGATTTTTGTAGATGTTACAAGTTCCGTGGAATGTTTGGAACTGCGAGATACTGA
TTTGGACACTTTCCATTTTTCAGAACTATCCACTGGTGAAACAAATTCATTGATTAAAAAGTTTACATTT
AGAAATGTGAAAATCACCGATGAAAGTTTGTTTCAGGTTATGAAACTTTTGAATCAGATTTCTGGATTGT
TAGAATTAGAGTTTGATGACTGTACCCTTAATGGAGTTGGTAATTTTAGAGCATCTGATAATGACAGAGT
TATAGATCCAGGTAAAGTGGAAACGTTAACAATCCGGAGGCTGCATATTCCAAGGTTTTACTTATTTTAT
GATCTGAGCACTTTATATTCACTTACAGAAAGAGTTAAAAGAATCACAGTAGAAAACAGTAAAGTTTTTC
TGGTTCCTTGTTTACTTTCACAACATTTAAAATCATTAGAATACTTGGATCTCAGTGAAAATTTGATGGT
TGAAGAATACTTGAAAAATTCAGCCTGTGAGGATGCCTGGCCCTCTCTACAAACTTTAATTTTAAGGCAA
AATCATTTGGCATCATTGGAAAAAACCGGAGAGACTTTGCTCACTCTGAAAAACTTGACTAACATTGATA
TCAGTAAGAATAGTTTTCATTCTATGCCTGAAACTTGTCAGTGGCCAGAAAAGATGAAATATTTGAACTT
ATCCAGCACACGAATACACAGTGTAACAGGCTGCATTCCCAAGACACTGGAAATTTTAGATGTTAGCAAC
AACAATCTCAATTTATTTTCTTTGAATTTGCCGCAACTCAAAGAACTTTATATTTCCAGAAATAAGTTGA
TGACTCTACCAGATGCCTCCCTCTTACCCATGTTACTAGTATTGAAAATCAGTAGGAATGCAATAACTAC
GTTTTCTAAGGAGCAACTTGACTCATTTCACACACTGAAGACTTTGGAAGCTGGTGGCAATAACTTCATT
TGCTCCTGTGAATTCCTCTCCTTCACTCAGGAGCAGCAAGCACTGGCCAAAGTCTTGATTGATTGGCCAG
CAAATTACCTGTGTGACTCTCCATCCCATGTGCGTGGCCAGCAGGTTCAGGATGTCCGCCTCTCGGTGTC
GGAATGTCACAGGACAGCACTGGTGTCTGGCATGTGCTGTGCTCTGTTCCTGCTGATCCTGCTCACGGGG
GTCCTGTGCCACCGTTTCCATGGCCTGTGGTATATGAAAATGATGTGGGCCTGGCTCCAGGCCAAAAGGA
AGCCCAGGAAAGCTCCCAGCAGGAACATCTGCTATGATGCATTTGTTTCTTACAGTGAGCGGGATGCCTA
CTGGGTGGAGAACCTTATGGTCCAGGAGCTGGAGAACTTCAATCCCCCCTTCAAGTTGTGTCTTCATAAG
CGGGACTTCATTCCTGGCAAGTGGATCATTGACAATATCATTGACTCCATTGAAAAGAGCCACAAAACTG
TCTTTGTGCTTTCTGAAAACTTTGTGAAGAGTGAGTGGTGCAAGTATGAACTGGACTTCTCCCATTTCCG
TCTTTTTGATGAGAACAATGATGCTGCCATTCTCATTCTTCTGGAGCCCATTGAGAAAAAAGCCATTCCC
CAGCGCTTCTGCAAGCTGCGGAAGATAATGAACACCAAGACCTACCTGGAGTGGCCCATGGACGAGGCTC
AGCGGGAAGGATTTTGGGTAAATCTGAGAGCTGCGATAAAGTCCCTCGAGATGGTGAGCAAGGGCGAGGA
GCTGTTCACCGGGGTGGTGCCCATCCTGGTCGAGCTGGACGGCGACGTAAACGGCCACAGGTTCAGCGTG
TCCGGCGAGGGCGAGGGCGATGCCACCTACGGCAAGCTGACCCTGAAGTTCATCTGCACCACCGGCAAGC
TGCCCGTGCCCTGGCCCACCCTCGTGACCACCCTGACCTGGGGCGTGCAGTGCTTCAGCCGCTACCCCGA
CCACATGAAGCAGCACGACTTCTTCAAGTCCGCCATGCCCGAAGGCTACGTCCAGGAGCGTACCATCTTC
TTCAAGGACGACGGCAACTACAAGACCCGCGCCGAGGTGAAGTTCGAGGGCGACACCCTGGTGAACCGCA
TCGAGCTGAAGGGCATCGACTTCAAGGAGGACGGCAACATCCTGGGGCACAAGCTGGAGTACAACTACAT
CAGCCACAACGTCTATATCACCGCCGACAAGCAGAAGAACGGCATCAAGGCCCACTTCAAGATCCGCCAC
AACATCGAGGACGGCAGCGTGCAGCTCGCCGACCACTACCAGCAGAACACCCCCATCGGCGACGGCCCCG
TGCTGCTGCCCGACAACCACTACCTGAGCACCCAGTCCGCCCTGAGCAAAGACCCCAACGAGAAGCGCGA
TCACATGGTCCTGCTGGAGTTCGTGACCGCCGCCGGGATCACTCTCGGCATGGACGAGCTGTACAAGTAA
TCTAGAGGGCCCTATTCTATAGTGTCACCTAAATGCTAGAGCTCGCTGATCAGCCTCGACTGTGCCTTCT
AGTTGCCAGCCATCTGTTGTTTGCCCCTCCCCCGTGCCTTCCTTGACCCTGGAAGGTGCCACTCCCACTG
TCCTTTCCTAATAAAATGAGGAAATTGCATCGCATTGTCTGAGTAGGTGTCATTCTATTCTGGGGGGTGG
GGTGGGGCAGGACAGCAAGGGGGAGGATTGGGAAGACAATAGCAGGCATGCTGGGGATGCGGTGGGCTCT
ATGGCTTCTGAGGCGGAAAGAACCAGCTGGGGCTCTAGGGGGTATCCCC
[124 nt withheld, positions 4320-4443]
C
[32 nt withheld, positions 4445-4476]
CA
[57 nt withheld, positions 4479-4535]
A
[49 nt withheld, positions 4537-4585]
CCTTTGACGTTGGAGTCCACGTTCTTT
[37 nt withheld, positions 4613-4649]
ACCCTATCTCGGTCTATTCTTTTGATTTATAAGGGATTTTGGGGATTTCGGCCTATTGGTTAAAAAATGA
GCTGATTTAACAAAAATTTAACGCGAATTAATTCTGTGGAATGTGTGTCAGTTAGGGTGTGGAAAGTCCC
CAGGCTCCCCAGGCAGGCAGAAGTATGCAAAGCATGCATCTCAATTAGTCAGCAACCAGGTGTGGAAAGT
CCCCAGGCTCCCCAGCAGGCAGAAGTATGCAAAGCATGCATCTCAATTAGTCAGCAACCATAGTCCCGCC
CCTAACTCCGCCCATCCCGCCCCTAACTCCGCCCAGTTCCGCCCATTCTCCGCCCCATGGCTGACTAATT
TTTTTTATTTATGCAGAGGCCGAGGCCGCCTCTGCCTCTGAGCTATTCCAGAAGTAGTGAGGAGGCTTTT
TTGGAGGCCTAGGCTTTTGCAAAAAGCTCCCGGGAGCTTGTATATCCATTTTCGGATCTGATCAAGAGAC
AGGATGAGGATCGTTTCGCATGATTGAACAAGATGGATTGCACGCAGGTTCTCCGGCCGCTTGGGTGGAG
AGGCTATTCGGCTATGACTGGGCACAACAGACAATCGGCTGCTCTGATGCCGCCGTGTTCCGGCTGTCAG
CGCAGGGGCGCCCGGTTCTTTTTGTCAAGACCGACCTGTCCGGTGCCCTGAATGAACTGCAGGACGAGGC
AGCGCGGCTATCGTGGCTGGCCACGACGGGCGTTCCTTGCGCAGCTGTGCTCGACGTTGTCACTGAAGCG
GGAAGGGACTGGCTGCTATTGGGCGAAGTGCCGGGGCAGGATCTCCTGTCATCTCACCTTGCTCCTGCCG
AGAAAGTATCCATCATGGCTGATGCAATGCGGCGGCTGCATACGCTTGATCCGGCTACCTGCCCATTCGA
CCACCAAGCGAAACATCGCATCGAGCGAGCACGTACTCGGATGGAAGCCGGTCTTGTCGATCAGGATGAT
CTGGACGAAGAGCATCAGGGGCTCGCGCCAGCCGAACTGTTCGCCAGGCTCAAGGCGCGCATGCCCGACG
GCGAGGATCTCGTCGTGACCCATGGCGATGCCTGCTTGCCGAATATCATGGTGGAAAATGGCCGCTTTTC
TGGATTCATCGACTGTGGCCGGCTGGGTGTGGCGGACCGCTATCAGGACATAGCGTTGGCTACCCGTGAT
ATTGCTGAAGAGCTTGGCGGCGAATGGGCTGACCGCTTCCTCGTGCTTTACGGTATCGCCGCTCCCGATT
CGCAGCGCATCGCCTTCTATCGCCTTCTTGACGAGTTCTTCTGAGCGGGACTCTGGGGTTCGAAATGACC
GACCAAGCGACGCCCAACCTGCCATCACGAGATTTCGATTCCACCGCCGCCTTCTATGAAAGGTTGGGCT
TCGGAATCGTTTTCCGGGACGCCGGCTGGATGATCCTCCAGCGCGGGGATCTCATGCTGGAGTTCTTCGC
CCACCCCAACTTGTTTATTGCAGCTTATAATGGTTACAAATAAAGCAATAGCATCACAAATTTCACAAAT
AAAGCATTTTTTTCACTGCATTCTAGTTGTGGTTTGTCCAAACTCATCAATGTATCTTATCATGTCTGTA
TACCGTCGACCTCTAGCTAGAGCTTGGCGTAATCATGGTCATAGCTGTTTCCTGTGTGAAATTGTTATCC
GCTCACAATTCCACACAACATACGAGCCGGAAGCATAAAGTGTAAAGCCTGGGGTGCCTAATGAGTGAGC
TAACTCACATTAATTGCGTTGCGCTCACTGCCCGCTTTCCAGTCGGGAAACCTGTCGTGCCAGCTGCATT
AATGAATCGGCCAACGCGCGGGGAGAGGCGGTTTGCGTATTGGGCGCTCTTCCGCTTCCTCGCTCACTGA
CTCGCTGCGCTCGGTCGTTCGGCTGCGGCGAGCGGTATCAGCTCACTCAAAGGCGGTAATACGGTTATCC
ACAGAATCAGGGGATAACGCAGGAAAGAACATGTGAGCAAAAGGCCAGCAAAAGGCCAGGAACCGTAAAA
AGGCCGCGTTGCTGGCGTTTTTCCATAGGCTCCGCCCCCCTGACGAGCATCACAAAAATCGACGCTCAAG
TCAGAGGTGGCGAAACCCGACAGGACTATAAAGATACCAGGCGTTTCCCCCTGGAAGCTCCCTCGTGCGC
TCTCCTGTTCCGACCCTGCCGCTTACCGGATACCTGTCCGCCTTTCTCCCTTCGGGAAGCGTGGCGCTTT
CTCAATGCTCACGCTGTAGGTATCTCAGTTCGGTGTAGGTCGTTCGCTCCAAGCTGGGCTGTGTGCACGA
ACCCCCCGTTCAGCCCGACCGCTGCGCCTTATCCGGTAACTATCGTCTTGAGTCCAACCCGGTAAGACAC
GACTTATCGCCACTGGCAGCAGCCACTGGTAACAGGATTAGCAGAGCGAGGTATGTAGGCGGTGCTACAG
AGTTCTTGAAGTGGTGGCCTAACTACGGCTACACTAGAAGGACAGTATTTGGTATCTGCGCTCTGCTGAA
GCCAGTTACCTTCGGAAAAAGAGTTGGTAGCTCTTGATCCGGCAAACAAACCACCGCTGGTAGCGGTGGT
TTTTTTGTTTGCAAGCAGCAGATTACGCGCAGAAAAAAAGGATCTCAAGAAGATCCTTTGATCTTTTCTA
CGGGGTCTGACGCTCAGTGGAACGAAAACTCACGTTAAGGGATTTTGGTCATGAGATTATCAAAAAGGAT
CTTCACCTAGATCCTTTTAAATTAAAAATGAAGTTTTAAATCAATCTAAAGTATATATGAGTAAACTTGG
TCTGACAGTTACCAATGCTTAATCAGTGAGGCACCTATCTCAGCGATCTGTCTATTTCGTTCATCCATAG
TTGCCTGACTCCCCGTCGTGTAGATAACTACGATACGGGAGGGCTTACCATCTGGCCCCAGTGCTGCAAT
GATACCGCGAGACCCACGCTCACCGGCTCCAGATTTATCAGCAATAAACCAGCCAGCCGGAAGGGCCGAG
CGCAGAAGTGGTCCTGCAACTTTATCCGCCTCCATCCAGTCTATTAATTGTTGCCGGGAAGCTAGAGTAA
GTAGTTCGCCAGTTAATAGTTTGCGCAACGTTGTTGCCATTGCTACAGGCATCGTGGTGTCACGCTCGTC
GTTTGGTATGGCTTCATTCAGCTCCGGTTCCCAACGATCAAGGCGAGTTACATGATCCCCCATGTTGTGC
AAAAAAGCGGTTAGCTCCTTCGGTCCTCCGATCGTTGTCAGAAGTAAGTTGGCCGCAGTGTTATCACTCA
TGGTTATGGCAGCACTGCATAATTCTCTTACTGTCATGCCATCCGTAAGATGCTTTTCTGTGACTGGTGA
GTACTCAACCAAGTCATTCTGAGAATAGTGTATGCGGCGACCGAGTTGCTCTTGCCCGGCGTCAATACGG
GATAATACCGCGCCACATAGCAGAACTTTAAAAGTGCTCATCATTGGAAAACGTTCTTCGGGGCGAAAAC
TCTCAAGGATCTTACCGCTGTTGAGATCCAGTTCGATGTAACCCACTCGTGCACCCAACTGATCTTCAGC
ATCTTTTACTTTCACCAGCGTTTCTGGGTGAGCAAAAACAGGAAGGCAAAATGCCGCAAAAAAGGGAATA
AGGGCGACACGGAAATGTTGAATACTCATACTCTTCCTTTTTCAATATTATTGAAGCATTTATCAGGGTT
ATTGTCTCATGAGCGGATACATATTTGAATGTATTTAGAAAAATAAACAAATAGGGGTTCCGCGCACATT
TCCCCGAAAAGTGCCACCTGACGTC
