>Addgene plasmid #13015 | pcDNA3-TLR2-CFP | addgene partial sequence | sequence record 19702 | EXFP-R 5'-GTCTTGTAGTTGCCGTCGTC-3'
TGGACGTAGCCTTCGGGCATGGCGGACTTGAAGAAGTCGTGCTGCTTCATGTGGTCGGGGTAGCGGCTGA
AGCACTGCACGCCCCAGGTCAGGGTGGTCACGAGGGTGGGCCAGGGCACGGGCAGCTTGCCGGTGGTGCA
GATGAACTTCAGGGTCAGCTTGCCGTAGGTGGCATCGCCCTCGCCCTCGCCGGACACGCTGAACCTGTGG
CCGTTTACGTCGCCGTCCAGCTCGACCAGGATGGGCACCACCCCGGTGAACAGCTCCTCGCCCTTGCTCA
CCATCTCGAGGGACTTTATCGCAGCTCTCAGATTTACCCAAAATCCTTCCCGCTGAGCCTCGTCCATGGG
CCACTCCAGGTAGGTCTTGGTGTTCATTATCTTCCGCAGCTTGCAGAAGCGCTGGGGAATGGCTTTTTTC
TCAATGGGCTCCAGAAGAATGAGAATGGCAGCATCATTGTTCTCATCAAAAAGACGGAAATGGGAGAAGT
CCAGTTCATACTTGCACCACTCACTCTTCACAAAGTTTTCAGAAAGCACAAAGACAGTTTTGTGGCTCTT
TTCAATGGAGTCAATGATATTGTCAATGATCCACTTGCCAGGAATGAAGTCCCGCTTATGAAGACACAAC
TTGAAGGGGGGATTGAAGTTCTCCAGCTCCTGGACCATAAGGTTCTCCACCCAGTAGGCATCCCGCTCAC
TGTAAGAAACAAATGCATCATAGCAGATGTTCCTGCTGGGAGCTTTCCTGG
